>Addgene plasmid #230686 | AiP1662 - pAAV-AiE2345m-minBG-SYFP2-WPRE3-BGHpA | addgene full sequence | sequence record 466285 | Addgene NGS Result
ATTGGTTAAAAAATGAGCTGATTTAACAAAAATTTAACGCGAATTTTAACAAAATATTAACGTTTACAAT
TTTATGGTGCACTCTCAGTACAATCTGCTCTGATGCCGCATAGTTAAGCCAGCCCCGACACCCGCCAACA
CCCGCTGACGCGCCCTGACGGGCTTGTCTGCTCCCGGCATCCGCTTACAGACAAGCTGTGACCGTCTCCG
GGAGCTGCATGTGTCAGAGGTTTTCACCGTCATCACCGAAACGCGCGAGACGAAAGGGCCTCGTGATACG
CCTATTTTTATAGGTTAATGTCATGATAATAATGGTTTCTTAGACGTCAGGTGGCACTTTTCGGGGAAAT
GTGCGCGGAACCCCTATTTGTTTATTTTTCTAAATACATTCAAATATGTATCCGCTCATGAGACAATAAC
CCTGATAAATGCTTCAATAATATTGAAAAAGGAAGAGTATGAGTATTCAACATTTCCGTGTCGCCCTTAT
TCCCTTTTTTGCGGCATTTTGCCTTCCTGTTTTTGCTCACCCAGAAACGCTGGTGAAAGTAAAAGATGCT
GAAGATCAGTTGGGTGCACGAGTGGGTTACATCGAACTGGATCTCAACAGCGGTAAGATCCTTGAGAGTT
TTCGCCCCGAAGAACGTTTTCCAATGATGAGCACTTTTAAAGTTCTGCTATGTGGCGCGGTATTATCCCG
TATTGACGCCGGGCAAGAGCAACTCGGTCGCCGCATACACTATTCTCAGAATGACTTGGTTGAGTACTCA
CCAGTCACAGAAAAGCATCTTACGGATGGCATGACAGTAAGAGAATTATGCAGTGCTGCCATAACCATGA
GTGATAACACTGCGGCCAACTTACTTCTGACAACGATCGGAGGACCGAAGGAGCTAACCGCTTTTTTGCA
CAACATGGGGGATCATGTAACTCGCCTTGATCGTTGGGAACCGGAGCTGAATGAAGCCATACCAAACGAC
GAGCGTGACACCACGATGCCTGTAGCAATGGCAACAACGTTGCGCAAACTATTAACTGGCGAACTACTTA
CTCTAGCTTCCCGGCAACAATTAATAGACTGGATGGAGGCGGATAAAGTTGCAGGACCACTTCTGCGCTC
GGCCCTTCCGGCTGGCTGGTTTATTGCTGATAAATCTGGAGCCGGTGAGCGTGGGTCTCGCGGTATCATT
GCAGCACTGGGGCCAGATGGTAAGCCCTCCCGTATCGTAGTTATCTACACGACGGGGAGTCAGGCAACTA
TGGATGAACGAAATAGACAGATCGCTGAGATAGGTGCCTCACTGATTAAGCATTGGTAACTGTCAGACCA
AGTTTACTCATATATACTTTAGATTGATTTAAAACTTCATTTTTAATTTAAAAGGATCTAGGTGAAGATC
CTTTTTGATAATCTCATGACCAAAATCCCTTAACGTGAGTTTTCGTTCCACTGAGCGTCAGACCCCGTAG
AAAAGATCAAAGGATCTTCTTGAGATCCTTTTTTTCTGCGCGTAATCTGCTGCTTGCAAACAAAAAAACC
ACCGCTACCAGCGGTGGTTTGTTTGCCGGATCAAGAGCTACCAACTCTTTTTCCGAAGGTAACTGGCTTC
AGCAGAGCGCAGATACCAAATACTGTTCTTCTAGTGTAGCCGTAGTTAGGCCACCACTTCAAGAACTCTG
TAGCACCGCCTACATACCTCGCTCTGCTAATCCTGTTACCAGTGGCTGCTGCCAGTGGCGATAAGTCGTG
TCTTACCGGGTTGGACTCAAGACGATAGTTACCGGATAAGGCGCAGCGGTCGGGCTGAACGGGGGGTTCG
TGCACACAGCCCAGCTTGGAGCGAACGACCTACACCGAACTGAGATACCTACAGCGTGAGCTATGAGAAA
GCGCCACGCTTCCCGAAGGGAGAAAGGCGGACAGGTATCCGGTAAGCGGCAGGGTCGGAACAGGAGAGCG
CACGAGGGAGCTTCCAGGGGGAAACGCCTGGTATCTTTATAGTCCTGTCGGGTTTCGCCACCTCTGACTT
GAGCGTCGATTTTTGTGATGCTCGTCAGGGGGGCGGAGCCTATGGAAAAACGCCAGCAACGCGGCCTTTT
TACGGTTCCTGGCCTTTTGCTGGCCTTTTGCTCACATGTCCTGCAGGCAGCTGCGCGCTCGCTCGCTCAC
TGAGGCCGCCCGGGCGTCGGGCGACCTTTGGTCGCCCGGCCTCAGTGAGCGAGCGAGCGCGCAGAGAGGG
AGTGGCCAACTCCATCACTAGGGGTTCCTGCGGCCGCACGCGTTGTAAGAGTAATAATCGGAGCACAACC
ACAGAATGACACAGAAGTTAGTGTTCTGGTGTCTCAGACTTGAAACTGCCACGGCTCTAGAGGTGATGGT
GCCTGGGAGAATGCAGCCAATAAATGAGGCCGACTAAATTGTGTGCCTTTATTCAGATCCTCAGACAGTT
TAAGAACTCTGAGGGTTAAGAAAGCTCGCAGGGGTAAAGTTTTCATCAGTTCAAGAATTACACACCCATC
AGGACAAGACACACTTGTCAAAATCATGTTTTATTCATAGAGGCATTTAAACATTTAACTTAATCTGTGA
TAGTTGGGAGGAGCACAAAAACACATTCTCAGAGCAATTCCATATTTTGAAGACATTGATGTCACAAGAC
TCTCGGAGCTCGGGCTGGGCATAAAAGTCAGGGCAGAGCCATCTATTGCTTACATTTGCTTCTGGGATCC
AGATCTTTCGAAGCTAGCGCTACCGGTCGCCACCATGGTGAGCAAGGGCGAGGAGCTGTTCACCGGGGTG
GTGCCCATCCTGGTCGAGCTGGACGGCGACGTAAACGGCCACAAGTTCAGCGTGTCCGGCGAGGGCGAGG
GCGATGCCACCTACGGCAAGCTGACCCTGAAGCTGATCTGCACCACCGGCAAGCTGCCCGTGCCCTGGCC
CACCCTCGTGACCACCCTGGGCTACGGCGTGCAGTGCTTCGCCCGCTACCCCGACCACATGAAGCAGCAC
GACTTCTTCAAGTCCGCCATGCCCGAAGGCTACGTCCAGGAGCGCACCATCTTCTTCAAGGACGACGGCA
ACTACAAGACCCGCGCCGAGGTGAAGTTCGAGGGCGACACCCTGGTGAACCGCATCGAGCTGAAGGGCAT
CGACTTCAAGGAGGACGGCAACATCCTGGGGCACAAGCTGGAGTACAACTACAACAGCCACAACGTCTAT
ATCACCGCCGACAAGCAGAAGAACGGCATCAAGGCCAACTTCAAGATCCGCCACAACATCGAGGACGGCG
GCGTGCAGCTCGCCGACCACTACCAGCAGAACACCCCCATCGGCGACGGCCCCGTGCTGCTGCCCGACAA
CCACTACCTGAGCTACCAGTCCAAGCTGAGCAAAGACCCCAACGAGAAGCGCGATCACATGGTCCTGCTG
GAGTTCGTGACCGCCGCCGGGATCACTCTCGGCATGGACGAGCTGTACAAGTAAGTCGACGGCGCGCCGC
GGCCGCGAATTCGATATCATAATCAACCTCTGGATTACAAAATTTGTGAAAGATTGACTGGTATTCTTAA
CTATGTTGCTCCTTTTACGCTATGTGGATACGCTGCTTTAATGCCTTTGTATCATGCTATTGCTTCCCGT
ATGGCTTTCATTTTCTCCTCCTTGTATAAATCCTGGTTAGTTCTTGCCACGGCGGAACTCATCGCCGCCT
GCCTTGCCCGCTGCTGGACAGGGGCTCGGCTGTTGGGCACTGACAATTCCGTGGCTCGAGAGATCTTCGA
CTGTGCCTTCTAGTTGCCAGCCATCTGTTGTTTGCCCCTCCCCCGTGCCTTCCTTGACCCTGGAAGGTGC
CACTCCCACTGTCCTTTCCTAATAAAATGAGGAAATTGCATCGCATTGTCTGAGTAGGTGTCATTCTATT
CTGGGGGGTGGGGTGGGGCAGGACAGCAAGGGGGAGGATTGGGAAGACAATAGCAGGCATGAGATCTCAC
GTGCGGACCGAGCGGCCGCAGGAACCCCTAGTGATGGAGTTGGCCACTCCCTCTCTGCGCGCTCGCTCGC
TCACTGAGGCCGGGCGACCAAAGGTCGCCCGACGCCCGGGCTTTGCCCGGGCGGCCTCAGTGAGCGAGCG
AGCGCGCAGCTGCCTGCAGGGGCGCCTGATGCGGTATTTTCTCCTTACGCATCTGTGCGGTATTTCACAC
CGCATA
[95 nt withheld, positions 4207-4301]
T
[46 nt withheld, positions 4303-4348]
C
[141 nt withheld, positions 4350-4490]
CCTTTGACGTTGGAGTCCACGTTCTTT
[37 nt withheld, positions 4518-4554]
ACTCTATCTCGGGCTATTCTTTTGATTTATAAGGGATTTTGCCGATTTCGGTCT
Features (pLannotate 1.2.2; 14 found; start..end, strand, type, name):
     73..122     -  misc_feature   bom (fragment): basis of mobility region from pBR322
    224..259     -  CDS            rop (fragment): Rop protein, which maintains plasmids at low copy number; rop
    354..458     +  promoter       AmpR promoter: bla
    459..1319    +  CDS            AmpR: β-lactamase; bla; confers resistance to ampicillin, carbenicillin, and related antibiotics
   1490..2078    +  rep_origin     ori: high-copy-number ColE1/pMB1/pBR322/pUC origin of replication
   2151..2178    +  repeat_region  AAV2 ITR (fragment): inverted terminal repeat of adeno-associated virus serotype 2 inverted
   2207..2234    +  repeat_region  AAV2 ITR (fragment): inverted terminal repeat of adeno-associated virus serotype 2 inverted
   2765..3481    +  CDS            SYFP2: SYFP2 is a basic (constitutively fluorescent) yellow fluorescent protein published in 2006, derived from Aequorea victoria. It is reported to be a very rapidly-maturing monomer with moderate acid sensitivity.
   3521..3678    +  misc_feature   WPRE (fragment): woodchuck hepatitis virus posttranscriptional regulatory element
   3684..3764    +  misc_feature   WPRE (fragment): woodchuck hepatitis virus posttranscriptional regulatory element
   3781..3892    +  polyA_signal   bGH poly(A) signal: bovine growth hormone polyadenylation signal
   4010..4150    +  repeat_region  AAV2 ITR: inverted terminal repeat of adeno-associated virus serotype 2 inverted
   4155..4206    -  misc_feature   bom (fragment): basis of mobility region from pBR322
   4225..72      +  rep_origin     f1 ori (across the origin) (sequence partly withheld): f1 bacteriophage origin of replication; arrow indicates direction of (+) strand synthesis
