[The description below was written by a language model from this plasmid's Addgene catalogue record and pLannotate feature annotations shown in this document.]
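Description:
AiP1662 - pAAV-AiE2345m-minBG-SYFP2-WPRE3-BGHpA is an AAV transfer plasmid built on a pAAV2 backbone, intended for packaging a recombinant adeno-associated virus genome that reports enhancer activity in the brain. In bacteria it is maintained as a high-copy plasmid through a ColE1/pUC-type origin and selected with ampicillin via the β-lactamase gene and its native promoter. An f1 phage origin and short remnants of the pBR322 bom and rop regions are also present in the backbone. The whole sequenced plasmid is about 4.6 kb.

The payload sits between AAV2 inverted terminal repeats, which provide the signals for replication and encapsidation of the intervening DNA. The downstream ITR is annotated in full, whereas the upstream one is detected only as two short fragments. According to the catalogue entry, the cassette begins with the AiE2345m enhancer placed upstream of a minimal beta-globin promoter (minBG). Neither element is annotated in the feature table, but an unannotated stretch between the upstream ITR and the reporter is where they would be expected to lie. A minimal promoter has little activity on its own, so transcription depends on the enhancer, which is designed to restrict expression to specific brain cell populations; the record does not say which ones. The expressed gene is SYFP2, a rapidly maturing monomeric yellow fluorescent protein. It is followed by WPRE3, a shortened woodchuck hepatitis virus posttranscriptional element (seen as two WPRE fragments) that boosts transcript expression, and then by the bovine growth hormone polyadenylation signal. The construct is used to label and evaluate enhancer-defined cell types after AAV delivery.
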