Addgene plasmid #230686: AiP1662 - pAAV-AiE2345m-minBG-SYFP2-WPRE3-BGHpA
Purpose: AiE2345m is an enhancer sequence, designed to drive AAV-mediated transgene expression in specific populations of brain cells
Depositing lab: Allen Institute for Brain Science & Bosiljka Tasic. Depositing organization: Allen Institute. Publication: A suite of enhancer AAVs and transgenic mouse lines for genetic access to cortical cell types. Ben-Simon Y, Hooper M, Narayan S, Daigle TL, Dwivedi D, Way SW, Oster A, Stafford DA, Mich JK, Taormina MJ, Martinez RA, Opitz-Araya X, Roth JR, Alexander JR, Allen S, Amster A, Arbuckle J, Ayala A, Baker PM, Bakken TE, Barcelli T, Barta S, Bendrick J, Bertagnolli D, Bielstein C, Bishwakarma P, Bowlus J, Boyer G, Brouner K, Casian B, Casper T, Chakka AB, Chakrabarty R, Chance RK, Chavan S, Clark M, Colbert K, Collman F, Daniel S, Departee M, DiValentin P, Donadio N, Dotson N, Egdorf T, Fliss T, Gabitto M, Garcia J, Gary A, Gasperini M, Gloe J, Goldy J, Gore BB, Graybuck L, Greisman N, Haeseleer F, Halterman C, Haradon Z, Hastings SD, Helback O, Ho W, Hockemeyer D, Huang C, Huff S, Hunker A, Johansen N, Jones D, Juneau Z, Kalmbach B, Kannan M, Khem S, Kussick E, Kutsal R, Larsen R, Lee C, Lee AY, Leibly M, Lenz GH, Li S, Liang E, Lusk N, Madigan Z, Malloy J, Malone J, McCue R, Melchor J, Mollenkopf T, Moosman S, Morin E, Newman D, Ng L, Ngo K, Omstead V, Otto S, Oyama A, Pena N, Pham T, Phillips E, Pom CA, Potekhina L, Ransford S, Ray PL, Rette D, Reynoldson C, Rimorin C, Rocha D, Ruiz A, Sanchez REA, Sawyer L, Sedeno-Cortes A, Sevigny JP, Shapovalova N, Shepard N, Shulga L, Sigler AR, Siverts L, Soliman S, Somasundaram S, Staats B, Stewart K, Szelenyi E, Tieu M, Trader C, Tran A, van Velthoven CTJ, Walker M, Wang Y, Weed N, Wirthlin M, Wood T, Wynalda B, Yao Z, Zhou T, Ariza J, Dee N, Reding M, Ronellenfitch K, Mufti S, Sunkin SM, Smith KA, Esposito L, Waters J, Thyagarajan B, Yao S, Lein ES, Zeng H, Levi BP, Ngai J, Ting JT, Tasic B. Cell. 2025 May 16:S0092-8674(25)00513-6. doi: 10.1016/j.cell.2025.05.002. PubMed 40403729.
Backbone
  Vector backbone: pAAV2
  Vector type: AAV
Growth in bacteria
  Bacterial resistance: Ampicillin, 100 μg/mL
  Growth temperature: 37°C
  Growth strain: NEB Stable
  Copy number: High Copy
Gene/Insert
  Gene/Insert name: SYFP2
  Species: Synthetic
  Promoter: minBG
  Cloning method: Gibson Cloning
Terms and licenses: Academic/Nonprofit Terms; Industry Terms: Not Available to Industry
How to cite: AiP1662 - pAAV-AiE2345m-minBG-SYFP2-WPRE3-BGHpA was a gift from Allen Institute for Brain Science & Bosiljka Tasic (Addgene plasmid # 230686 ; http://n2t.net/addgene:230686 ; RRID:Addgene_230686)
